Addgene plasmid #244086: pAAV.GFAP.(cyto).iGlucoSnFR2.H348H.HaloTag
Purpose: Cytosolic expression of green glucose sensor (high affinity) with non-responsive HaloTag
Depositing lab: Tim Brown & HHMI-JRC Tool Translation Team. Depositing organization: HHMI, Janelia Research Campus. Publication: iGlucoSnFR2: A genetically encoded fluorescent sensor for measuring intracellular or extracellular glucose in vivo in mouse brain. Marvin JS, Machler P, Meng C, Ates T, Patel RH, Adhikari R, Makurath MA, Ku Z, Feliciano D, Atasoy D, Cui G, Kleinfeld D, Brown TA. Sci Adv. 2025 Nov 14;11(46):eadz3889. doi: 10.1126/sciadv.adz3889. Epub 2025 Nov 12. PubMed 41223288.
Backbone
  Vector backbone: pAAV
  Vector type: AAV
Growth in bacteria
  Bacterial resistance: Ampicillin, 100 μg/mL
  Growth temperature: 37°C
  Growth strain: NEB Stable
  Copy number: High Copy
Gene/Insert
  Gene/Insert name: iGlucoSnFR2.H348H.HaloTag
  Species: M. musculus (mouse), Synthetic
  Tag / fusion protein: HaloTag (C terminal on insert)
  Cloning method: Restriction Enzyme; 5′ cloning site Unknown (unknown if destroyed)
Terms and licenses: Academic/Nonprofit Terms; Industry Terms: Not Available to Industry
How to cite: pAAV.GFAP.(cyto).iGlucoSnFR2.H348H.HaloTag was a gift from Tim Brown & HHMI-JRC Tool Translation Team (Addgene plasmid # 244086 ; http://n2t.net/addgene:244086 ; RRID:Addgene_244086)
