[The description below was written by a language model from this plasmid's Addgene catalogue record and pLannotate feature annotations shown in this document.]
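Description:
pAAV.GFAP.(cyto).iGlucoSnFR2.H348H.HaloTag is a 7,362 nt AAV transfer plasmid built on a pAAV backbone for producing recombinant adeno-associated virus that delivers a genetically encoded glucose sensor. It is maintained in E. coli through a high-copy ColE1/pUC-type origin and selected with ampicillin via the β-lactamase gene and its native promoter. An f1 phage origin and small lacZα and lacI remnants are also present in the backbone. The recombination-deficient growth strain listed is consistent with the need to keep the AAV2 inverted terminal repeats intact. These ITRs flank the expression cassette and are the cis elements required for replication and packaging of the genome into AAV capsids.

Between the ITRs, the payload is iGlucoSnFR2.H348H, described as the high-affinity green glucose sensor, fused at its C terminus to HaloTag. The annotation picks up the sensor's GFP-derived fluorescent domain (called as cEGFP) and the HaloTag as its parent haloalkane dehalogenase, dhaA. The glucose-binding portion of the sensor is not annotated. The "(cyto)" designation and stated purpose indicate cytosolic rather than surface-displayed expression. HaloTag is glucose-insensitive, so when labelled with a dye ligand it can plausibly serve as a reference channel for normalising the green signal to expression level. The plasmid name indicates a GFAP promoter, typically used for astrocyte-directed expression, and the roughly 1.7 kb unannotated stretch upstream of the coding region likely holds it, although the feature table does not call it. A WPRE enhances transcript stability and expression, and an SV40 polyadenylation signal follows it. The associated work concerns measuring intracellular or extracellular glucose in vivo in mouse brain.
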