Features (pLannotate 1.2.2; 13 found; start..end, strand, type, name):
     44..472     -  rep_origin     f1 ori (sequence partly withheld): f1 bacteriophage origin of replication; arrow indicates direction of (+) strand synthesis
    477..546     -  CDS            lacZα (fragment): LacZα fragment of β-galactosidase; lacZ fragment
    541..673     -  repeat_region  AAV2 ITR (fragment): inverted terminal repeat of adeno-associated virus serotype 2 inverted
   2437..3156    +  CDS            cEGFP: cEGFP is a basic (constitutively fluorescent) green fluorescent protein published in 2008, derived from Aequorea victoria.
   3421..4299    +  CDS            dhaA: DHAA_PSEPV - Experimental evidence at protein level: Swiss-Prot protein existence level 1. Catalyzes hydrolytic cleavage of carbon-halogen bonds in halogenated aliphatic compounds, leading to the formation of the corresponding primary alcohols, halide ions and protons. Has a broad substrate specificity, as it is able to dehalogenate mono- and di- chlorinated and brominated alkanes (up to at least C10), and the two isomers of 1,3-dichloropropene to 3-chloroallyl alcohol; the highest activity was found with 1,2-dibromoethane, while no activity was observed with the analog 1,2-dichloroethane. Fro
   4364..4952    +  misc_feature   WPRE: woodchuck hepatitis virus posttranscriptional regulatory element
   4980..5101    -  polyA_signal   SV40 poly(A) signal: SV40 polyadenylation signal
   5124..5192    -  CDS            large T antigen (fragment): large T antigen from SV40 (simian virus 40)
   5263..5396    +  repeat_region  AAV2 ITR: inverted terminal repeat of adeno-associated virus serotype 2 inverted
   5390..5446    -  CDS            lacI (fragment): lac repressor; lacI; The lac repressor binds to the lac operator to inhibit transcription in E. coli. This inhibition can be relieved by adding lactose or isopropyl-β-D-thiogalactopyranoside (IPTG).
   5629..6217    -  rep_origin     ori: high-copy-number ColE1/pMB1/pBR322/pUC origin of replication
   6388..7248    -  CDS            AmpR: β-lactamase; bla; confers resistance to ampicillin, carbenicillin, and related antibiotics
   7249..7353    -  promoter       AmpR promoter: bla
>Addgene plasmid #244086 | pAAV.GFAP.(cyto).iGlucoSnFR2.H348H.HaloTag | addgene full sequence | sequence record 487065 | Addgene NGS Result
CCGAAAAGTGCCACCTAAATTGTAAGCGTTAATATTTTGTTAAAATTCGCGTTAAATTTTTGTTAAATCA
GCTCATTTTTTAACCAATAGGCCGAAATCGGCAAAATCCCTTATAAATCAAAAGAATAGACCGAGATAGG
GT
[37 nt withheld, positions 143-179]
AAAGAACGTGGACTCCAACGTCAAAGG
[49 nt withheld, positions 207-255]
T
[91 nt withheld, positions 257-347]
G
[124 nt withheld, positions 349-472]
CCCATTCGCCATTCAGGCTGCGCAACTGTTGGGAAGGGCGATCGGTGCGGGCCTCTTCGCTATTACGCCA
GCTGCGCGCTCGCTCGCTCACTGAGGCCGCCCGGGCAAAGCCCGGGCGTCGGGCGACCTTTGGTCGCCCG
GCCTCAGTGAGCGAGCGAGCGCGCAGAGAGGGAGTGGCCAACTCCATCACTAGGGGTTCCTTGTAGTTAA
TGATTAACCCGCCATGCTACTTATCTACGTAGCCATGCTCTAGGAAGATCGTAGGTTAATTAATAACATA
TCCTGGTGTGGAGTAGGGGACGCTGCTCTGACAGAGGCTCGGGGGCCTGAGCTGGCTCTGTGAGCTGGGG
AGGAGGCAGACAGCCAGGCCTTTGTCTGCAAGCAGACCTGGCAGCATTGGGCTGGCCGCCCCCCAGGGCC
TCCTCTTCATGCCCAGTGAATGACTCACCTTGGCACAGACACAATGTTCGGGGTGGGCACAGTGCCTGCT
TCCCGCCGCACCCCAGCCCCCCTCAAATGCCTTCCGAGAAGCCCATTGAGCAGGGGGCTTGCATTGCACC
CCAGCCTGACAGCCTGGCATCTTGGGATAAAAGCAGCACAGCCCCCTAGGGGCTGCCCTTGCTGTGTGGC
GCCACCGGCGGTGGAGAACAAGGCTCTATTCAGCCTGTGCCCAGGAAAGGGGATCAGGGGATGCCCAGGC
ATGGACAGTGGGTGGCAGGGGGGGAGAGGAGGGCTGTCTGCTTCCCAGAAGTCCAAGGACACAAATGGGT
GAGGGGAGAGCTCTCCCCATAGCTGGGCTGCGGCCCAACCCCACCCCCTCAGGCTATGCCAGGGGGTGTT
GCCAGGGGCACCCGGGCATCGCCAGTCTAGCCCACTCCTTCATAAAGCCCTCGCATCCCAGGAGCGAGCA
GAGCCAGAGCAGGTTGGAGAGGAGACGCATCACCTCCGCTGCTCGCGGGGATCCCGCCACCATGGGCAGA
TCTAAGCTGGAGATTTTCTCTTGGTGGGCTGGGGATGAAGGCCCTGCCCTGGAGGCACTCATCAGACTGT
ATAAACAGAAGTATCCTGGAGTAGAGGTGATAAACGCCACTGTCACCGGAGGTGCCGGTGTAAATGCTCG
CGCTGTCCTTAAGACAAGGATGCTTGGTGGTGATCCTCCTGATACATTTCAAGTTGCAGCAGGGATGGAG
TTGATAGGCACATGGGTGGTGGCTAACAGAATGGAGGATCTCAGCGCCTTGTTTCGACAAGAGGGTTGGC
TTCAAGCCTTCCCCAAGGGCCTTATTGATCTGATTAGTTATAAAGGTGGTATATGGAGTGTGCCCGTTAA
TATTCACAGGTCAAACGTAATGTGGTATTTGCCTGCAAAGCTAAAAGAGTGGGGAGTTAACCCCCCACGG
ACTTGGGATGAGTTTCTTGCCACCTGTCAAACACTTAAACAAAAGGGTCTGGAAGCTCCACTGGCTCTCG
GGGAAAATTGGACACAACAACACCTCTGGGAGAGTGTCGCCTTGGCTGTATTGGGGCCTGATGATTGGAA
TAATCTGTGGAATGGGAAGCTGAAGTTCACAGACCCTAAAGCAGTTAGGGCATGGGAAGTCTTTGGCCGC
GTTTTGGACTGTGCCAACAAGGATGCAGCAGGCTTGTCTTGGCAGCAAGCTGTCGATCGGGTAGTACAGG
GGAAAGCCGCTTTTAACGTAATGGGCGACTGGGCAGCAGGATATATGACTACCACTCTCAAGTTGAAGCC
TGGTACAGATTTCGCATGGGCACCAAGTCCCGGGACACAGGGCGTCTTTATGATGGTTTCCGACTCTTTC
GGACTTCCCAAAGGAGCCAAAAATCGACAAAACGCTATCAACTGGCTTCGATTGGTCGGCTCTAAAGAAG
GTCAAGATACATTCAACCCACTGAAAGGGTCCATCGCTGCTCGGCTCGATAGCGACCCAAGCAAGTATCC
GTGTAACGTCTATATCACCGCCGACAAGCAGAAGAACGGCATCAAGGCGAACTTCAAGATCCGCCACAAC
GTGGAGGACGGCAGCGTGCAGCTCGCCGACCACTACCAGCAGAACACCCCCATCGGCGACGGCCCCGTGC
TGCTGCCCGACAACCACTACCTGGTGACCCAGTCCGTGCTGAGCAAAGACCCCAACGAGAAGCGCGATCA
CATGGTCCTGCTGGAGTTCGTGACCGCCGCCGGGATCACTCTCGGCATGGACGAGCTGTACAAGGGCGGT
ACCGGAGGGAGCATGAGCAAGGGCGAGGAGCTGTTCACCGGGGTGGTGCCCATCCTGGTCGAGCTGGACG
GCGACGTAAACGGCCACAAGTTCAGCGTGCGCGGCGAGGGCGAGGGCGATGCCACCAACGGCAAGCTGAC
CCTGAAGTTCATCTGCACCACCGGCAAGCTGCCCGTGCCCTGGCCCACCCTCGTGACCACCCTGACCTAC
GGCGTGCAGTGCTTCAGCCGCTACCCCGACCACATGAAGCAGCACGACTTCTTCAAGTCCGCCATGCCCG
AAGGCTACGTCCAGGAGCGCACCATCAGCTTCAAGGACGACGGCACCTACAAGACCCGCGCCGAGGTGAA
GTTCGAGGGCGACACCCTGGTGAACCGCATCGAGCTGAAGGGCATCGACTTCAAGGAGGACGGCAACATC
CTGGGGCACAAGCTGGAGTACAACTTTAACAACCCCAACGCATACGGACAGAGTGCAATGCGAGATTGGC
GGAGTAATCGCATCGTTGGCTCCCTGGTACACGGAGCAGTGGCCCCTGAAAGCTCCATGTCACAATTCGG
AACAGTAATGGAAATTTTCCTGCAAACACGCAACCCACAAGCAGCAGCAAATGCAGCACAAGCTATTGCT
GACCAAGTTGGCCTGGGTCGCCTTGGTCAGCTGCAGGGCGGAGGCTCGGGCGGAGGTGGGTCGGGTGGCG
GCGGATCAATGGCCGAGATCGGCACCGGCTTCCCCTTCGACCCCCACTACGTGGAGGTGCTGGGCGAGCG
CATGCACTACGTTGACGTGGGCCCCCGCGACGGCACCCCCGTGCTGTTCCTGCACGGCAACCCCACCAGC
AGCTACGTGTGGCGCAACATCATCCCCCACGTGGCCCCCACCCACCGCACTATCGCCCCCGACCTGATCG
GCATGGGCAAGAGCGACAAGCCCGACCTGGGCTACTTCTTCGACGACCACGTGCGCTTCATGGACGCCTT
CATCGAGGCCCTGGGCCTGGAGGAGGTGGTGCTGGTGATCCACGACTGGGGCAGCGCCCTGGGCTTCCAC
TGGGCCAAGCGCAACCCCGAGCGCGTGAAGGGCATCGCCTTCATGGAGTTCATCCGCCCCATCCCCACCT
GGGACGAGTGGCCCGAGTTCGCCCGCGAGACCTTCCAGGCCTTCCGCACCACCGACGTGGGCCGCAAGCT
GATCATCGACCAGAACGTGTTCATCGAGGGCACCCTGCCCATGGGCGTGGTGCGCCCCCTGACCGAGGTG
GAGATGGACCACTACCGCGAGCCCTTCCTGAACCCCGTGGACCGCGAGCCCCTGTGGCGCTTCCCCAACG
AGCTGCCCATCGCCGGCGAGCCCGCCAACATCGTGGCCCTGGTGGAGGAGTACATGGACTGGCTGCACCA
GAGCCCCGTGCCCAAGCTGCTGTTCTGGGGCACCCCCGGCGTGCTGATCCCCCCCGCCGAGGCCGCCCGC
CTGGCCAAGAGCCTGCCCAACGTTAAGGCCGTGGACATCGGCCCCGGCCTGAACCTGCTCCAGGAGGACA
ACCCCGACCTGATCGGCAGCGAGATCGCCCGCTGGCTGAGCACCCTCGAGATCAGCGGCCATCACCATCA
CCACCATTAAGAATTCGAAGCTTTTCGAATTAGCTTATCATAATCAACCTCTGGATTACAAAATTTGTGA
AAGATTGACTGGTATTCTTAACTATGTTGCTCCTTTTACGCTATGTGGATACGCTGCTTTAATGCCTTTG
TATCATGCTATTGCTTCCCGTATGGCTTTCATTTTCTCCTCCTTGTATAAATCCTGGTTGCTGTCTCTTT
ATGAGGAGTTGTGGCCCGTTGTCAGGCAACGTGGCGTGGTGTGCACTGTGTTTGCTGACGCAACCCCCAC
TGGTTGGGGCATTGCCACCACCTGTCAGCTCCTTTCCGGGACTTTCGCTTTCCCCCTCCCTATTGCCACG
GCGGAACTCATCGCCGCCTGCCTTGCCCGCTGCTGGACAGGGGCTCGGCTGTTGGGCACTGACAATTCCG
TGGTGTTGTCGGGGAAATCATCGTCCTTTCCTTGGCTGCTCGCCTGTGTTGCCACCTGGATTCTGCGCGG
GACGTCCTTCTGCTACGTCCCTTCGGCCCTCAATCCAGCGGACCTTCCTTCCCGCGGCCTGCTGCCGGCT
CTGCGGCCTCTTCCGCGTCTTCGCCTTCGCCCTCAGACGAGTCGGATCTCCCTTTGGGCCGCCTCCCCGC
ATCGGAGGCCGCTTCGAGCAGACATGATAAGATACATTGATGAGTTTGGACAAACCACAACTAGAATGCA
GTGAAAAAAATGCTTTATTTGTGAAATTTGTGATGCTATTGCTTTATTTGTAACCATTATAAGCTGCAAT
AAACAAGTTAACAACAACAATTGCATTCATTTTATGTTTCAGGTTCAGGGGGAGATGTGGGAGGTTTTTT
AAAGCAAGTAAAACCTCTACAAATGTGGTAAAATCGATAAGGATCTTCCTAGAGCATGGCTACGTAGATA
AGTAGCATGGCGGGTTAATCATTAACTACAAGGAACCCCTAGTGATGGAGTTGGCCACTCCCTCTCTGCG
CGCTCGCTCGCTCACTGAGGCCGGGCGACCAAAGGTCGCCCGACGCCCGGGCTTTGCCCGGGCGGCCTCA
GTGAGCGAGCGAGCGCGCAGCTGCATTAATGAATCGGCCAACGCGCGGGGAGAGGCGGTTTGCGTATTGG
GCGCTCTTCCGCTTCCTCGCTCACTGACTCGCTGCGCTCGGTCGTTCGGCTGCGGCGAGCGGTATCAGCT
CACTCAAAGGCGGTAATACGGTTATCCACAGAATCAGGGGATAACGCAGGAAAGAACATGTGAGCAAAAG
GCCAGCAAAAGGCCAGGAACCGTAAAAAGGCCGCGTTGCTGGCGTTTTTCCATAGGCTCCGCCCCCCTGA
CGAGCATCACAAAAATCGACGCTCAAGTCAGAGGTGGCGAAACCCGACAGGACTATAAAGATACCAGGCG
TTTCCCCCTGGAAGCTCCCTCGTGCGCTCTCCTGTTCCGACCCTGCCGCTTACCGGATACCTGTCCGCCT
TTCTCCCTTCGGGAAGCGTGGCGCTTTCTCATAGCTCACGCTGTAGGTATCTCAGTTCGGTGTAGGTCGT
TCGCTCCAAGCTGGGCTGTGTGCACGAACCCCCCGTTCAGCCCGACCGCTGCGCCTTATCCGGTAACTAT
CGTCTTGAGTCCAACCCGGTAAGACACGACTTATCGCCACTGGCAGCAGCCACTGGTAACAGGATTAGCA
GAGCGAGGTATGTAGGCGGTGCTACAGAGTTCTTGAAGTGGTGGCCTAACTACGGCTACACTAGAAGAAC
AGTATTTGGTATCTGCGCTCTGCTGAAGCCAGTTACCTTCGGAAAAAGAGTTGGTAGCTCTTGATCCGGC
AAACAAACCACCGCTGGTAGCGGTGGTTTTTTTGTTTGCAAGCAGCAGATTACGCGCAGAAAAAAAGGAT
CTCAAGAAGATCCTTTGATCTTTTCTACGGGGTCTGACGCTCAGTGGAACGAAAACTCACGTTAAGGGAT
TTTGGTCATGAGATTATCAAAAAGGATCTTCACCTAGATCCTTTTAAATTAAAAATGAAGTTTTAAATCA
ATCTAAAGTATATATGAGTAAACTTGGTCTGACAGTTACCAATGCTTAATCAGTGAGGCACCTATCTCAG
CGATCTGTCTATTTCGTTCATCCATAGTTGCCTGACTCCCCGTCGTGTAGATAACTACGATACGGGAGGG
CTTACCATCTGGCCCCAGTGCTGCAATGATACCGCGAGACCCACGCTCACCGGCTCCAGATTTATCAGCA
ATAAACCAGCCAGCCGGAAGGGCCGAGCGCAGAAGTGGTCCTGCAACTTTATCCGCCTCCATCCAGTCTA
TTAATTGTTGCCGGGAAGCTAGAGTAAGTAGTTCGCCAGTTAATAGTTTGCGCAACGTTGTTGCCATTGC
TACAGGCATCGTGGTGTCACGCTCGTCGTTTGGTATGGCTTCATTCAGCTCCGGTTCCCAACGATCAAGG
CGAGTTACATGATCCCCCATGTTGTGCAAAAAAGCGGTTAGCTCCTTCGGTCCTCCGATCGTTGTCAGAA
GTAAGTTGGCCGCAGTGTTATCACTCATGGTTATGGCAGCACTGCATAATTCTCTTACTGTCATGCCATC
CGTAAGATGCTTTTCTGTGACTGGTGAGTACTCAACCAAGTCATTCTGAGAATAGTGTATGCGGCGACCG
AGTTGCTCTTGCCCGGCGTCAATACGGGATAATACCGCGCCACATAGCAGAACTTTAAAAGTGCTCATCA
TTGGAAAACGTTCTTCGGGGCGAAAACTCTCAAGGATCTTACCGCTGTTGAGATCCAGTTCGATGTAACC
CACTCGTGCACCCAACTGATCTTCAGCATCTTTTACTTTCACCAGCGTTTCTGGGTGAGCAAAAACAGGA
AGGCAAAATGCCGCAAAAAAGGGAATAAGGGCGACACGGAAATGTTGAATACTCATACTCTTCCTTTTTC
AATATTATTGAAGCATTTATCAGGGTTATTGTCTCATGAGCGGATACATATTTGAATGTATTTAGAAAAA
TAAACAAATAGGGGTTCCGCGCACATTTCC
